>Addgene plasmid #77825 | MAP3K1 gRNA (BRDN0001147696) | addgene full sequence | sequence record 188482 | Addgene Assembled Sequence
CCCGGGTGCAAAGATGGATAAAGTTTTAAACAGAGAGGAATCTTTGCAGCTAATGGACCTTCTAGGTCTT
GAAAGGAGTGGGAATTGGCTCCGGTGCCCGTCAGTGGGCAGAGCGCACATCGCCCACAGTCCCCGAGAAG
TTGGGGGGAGGGGTCGGCAATTGATCCGGTGCCTAGAGAAGGTGGCGCGGGGTAAACTGGGAAAGTGATG
TCGTGTACTGGCTCCGCCTTTTTCCCGAGGGTGGGGGAGAACCGTATATAAGTGCAGTAGTCGCCGTGAA
CGTTCTTTTTCGCAACGGGTTTGCCGCCAGAACACAGGTAAGTGCCGTGTGTGGTTCCCGCGGGCCTGGC
CTCTTTACGGGTTATGGCCCTTGCGTGCCTTGAATTACTTCCACCTGGCTGCAGTACGTGATTCTTGATC
CCGAGCTTCGGGTTGGAAGTGGGTGGGAGAGTTCGAGGCCTTGCGCTTAAGGAGCCCCTTCGCCTCGTGC
TTGAGTTGAGGCCTGGCCTGGGCGCTGGGGCCGCCGCGTGCGAATCTGGTGGCACCTTCGCGCCTGTCTC
GCTGCTTTCGATAAGTCTCTAGCCATTTAAAATTTTTGATGACCTGCTGCGACGCTTTTTTTCTGGCAAG
ATAGTCTTGTAAATGCGGGCCAAGATCTGCACACTGGTATTTCGGTTTTTGGGGCCGCGGGCGGCGACGG
GGCCCGTGCGTCCCAGCGCACATGTTCGGCGAGGCGGGGCCTGCGAGCGCGGCCACCGAGAATCGGACGG
GGGTAGTCTCAAGCTGGCCGGCCTGCTCTGGTGCCTGGCCTCGCGCCGCCGTGTATCGCCCCGCCCTGGG
CGGCAAGGCTGGCCCGGTCGGCACCAGTTGCGTGAGCGGAAAGATGGCCGCTTCCCGGCCCTGCTGCAGG
GAGCTCAAAATGGAGGACGCGGCGCTCGGGAGAGCGGGCGGGTGAGTCACCCACACAAAGGAAAAGGGCC
TTTCCGTCCTCAGCCGTCGCTTCATGTGACTCCACGGAGTACCGGGCGCCGTCCAGGCACCTCGATTAGT
TCTCGAGCTTTTGGAGTACGTCGTCTTTAGGTTGGGGGGAGGGGTTTTATGCGATGGAGTTTCCCCACAC
TGAGTGGGTGGAGACTGAAGTTAGGCCAGCTTGGCACTTGATGTAATTCTCCTTGGAATTTGCCCTTTTT
GAGTTTGGATCTTGGTTCATTCTCAAGCCTCAGACAGTGGTTCAAAGTTTTTTTCTTCCATTTCAGGTGT
CGTGACGTACGGCCACCATGACCGAGTACAAGCCCACGGTGCGCCTCGCCACCCGCGACGACGTCCCCAG
GGCCGTACGCACCCTCGCCGCCGCGTTCGCCGACTACCCCGCCACGCGCCACACCGTCGATCCGGACCGC
CACATCGAGCGGGTCACCGAGCTGCAAGAACTCTTCCTCACGCGCGTCGGGCTCGACATCGGCAAGGTGT
GGGTCGCGGACGACGGCGCCGCCGTGGCGGTCTGGACCACGCCGGAGAGCGTCGAAGCGGGGGCGGTGTT
CGCCGAGATCGGCCCGCGCATGGCCGAGTTGAGCGGTTCCCGGCTGGCCGCGCAGCAACAGATGGAAGGC
CTCCTGGCGCCGCACCGGCCCAAGGAGCCCGCGTGGTTCCTGGCCACCGTCGGAGTCTCGCCCGACCACC
AGGGCAAGGGTCTGGGCAGCGCCGTCGTGCTCCCCGGAGTGGAGGCGGCCGAGCGCGCCGGGGTGCCCGC
CTTCCTGGAGACCTCCGCGCCCCGCAACCTCCCCTTCTACGAGCGGCTCGGCTTCACCGTCACCGCCGAC
GTCGAGGTGCCCGAAGGACCGCGCACCTGGTGCATGACCCGCAAGCCCGGTGCCTGAACGCGTTAAGTCG
ACAATCAACCTCTGGATTACAAAATTTGTGAAAGATTGACTGGTATTCTTAACTATGTTGCTCCTTTTAC
GCTATGTGGATACGCTGCTTTAATGCCTTTGTATCATGCTATTGCTTCCCGTATGGCTTTCATTTTCTCC
TCCTTGTATAAATCCTGGTTGCTGTCTCTTTATGAGGAGTTGTGGCCCGTTGTCAGGCAACGTGGCGTGG
TGTGCACTGTGTTTGCTGACGCAACCCCCACTGGTTGGGGCATTGCCACCACCTGTCAGCTCCTTTCCGG
GACTTTCGCTTTCCCCCTCCCTATTGCCACGGCGGAACTCATCGCCGCCTGCCTTGCCCGCTGCTGGACA
GGGGCTCGGCTGTTGGGCACTGACAATTCCGTGGTGTTGTCGGGGAAATCATCGTCCTTTCCTTGGCTGC
TCGCCTGTGTTGCCACCTGGATTCTGCGCGGGACGTCCTTCTGCTACGTCCCTTCGGCCCTCAATCCAGC
GGACCTTCCTTCCCGCGGCCTGCTGCCGGCTCTGCGGCCTCTTCCGCGTCTTCGCCTTCGCCCTCAGACG
AGTCGGATCTCCCTTTGGGCCGCCTCCCCGCGTCGACTTTAAGACCAATGACTTACAAGGCAGCTGTAGA
TCTTAGCCACTTTTTAAAAGAAAAGGGGGGACTGGAAGGGCTAATTCACTCCCAACGAAGACAAGATCTG
CTTTTTGCTTGTACTGGGTCTCTCTGGTTAGACCAGATCTGAGCCTGGGAGCTCTCTGGCTAACTAGGGA
ACCCACTGCTTAAGCCTCAATAAAGCTTGCCTTGAGTGCTTCAAGTAGTGTGTGCCCGTCTGTTGTGTGA
CTCTGGTAACTAGAGATCCCTCAGACCCTTTTAGTCAGTGTGGAAAATCTCTAGCAGTACGTATAGTAGT
TCATGTCATCTTATTATTCAGTATTTATAACTTGCAAAGAAATGAATATCAGAGAGTGAGAGGAACTTGT
TTATTGCAGCTTATAATGGTTACAAATAAAGCAATAGCATCACAAATTTCACAAATAAAGCATTTTTTTC
ACTGCATTCTAGTTGTGGTTTGTCCAAACTCATCAATGTATCTTATCATGTCTGGCTCTAGCTATCCCGC
CCCTAACTCCGCCCATCCCGCCCCTAACTCCGCCCAGTTCCGCCCATTCTCCGCCCCATGGCTGACTAAT
TTTTTTTATTTATGCAGAGGCCGAGGCCGCCTCGGCCTCTGAGCTATTCCAGAAGTAGTGAGGAGGCTTT
TTTGGAGGCCTAGGGACGTACCCAATTCGCCCTATAGTGAGTCGTATTACGCGCGCTCACTGGCCGTCGT
TTTACAACGTCGTGACTGGGAAAACCCTGGCGTTACCCAACTTAATCGCCTTGCAGCACATCCCCCTTTC
GCCAGCTGGCGTAATAGCGAAGAGGCCCGCACCGATCGCCCTTCCCAACAGTTGCGCAGCCTGAATGGCG
AATGGG
[124 nt withheld, positions 3367-3490]
C
[91 nt withheld, positions 3492-3582]
A
[49 nt withheld, positions 3584-3632]
CCTTTGACGTTGGAGTCCACGTTCTTT
[37 nt withheld, positions 3660-3696]
ACCCTATCTCGGTCTATTCTTTTGATTTATAAGGGATTTTGCCGATTTCGGCCTATTGGTTAAAAAATGA
GCTGATTTAACAAAAATTTAACGCGAATTTTAACAAAATATTAACGCTTACAATTTAGGTGGCACTTTTC
GGGGAAATGTGCGCGGAACCCCTATTTGTTTATTTTTCTAAATACATTCAAATATGTATCCGCTCATGAG
ACAATAACCCTGATAAATGCTTCAATAATATTGAAAAAGGAAGAGTATGAGTATTCAACATTTCCGTGTC
GCCCTTATTCCCTTTTTTGCGGCATTTTGCCTTCCTGTTTTTGCTCACCCAGAAACGCTGGTGAAAGTAA
AAGATGCTGAAGATCAGTTGGGTGCACGAGTGGGTTACATCGAACTGGATCTCAACAGCGGTAAGATCCT
TGAGAGTTTTCGCCCCGAAGAACGTTTTCCAATGATGAGCACTTTTAAAGTTCTGCTATGTGGCGCGGTA
TTATCCCGTATTGACGCCGGGCAAGAGCAACTCGGTCGCCGCATACACTATTCTCAGAATGACTTGGTTG
AGTACTCACCAGTCACAGAAAAGCATCTTACGGATGGCATGACAGTAAGAGAATTATGCAGTGCTGCCAT
AACCATGAGTGATAACACTGCGGCCAACTTACTTCTGACAACGATCGGAGGACCGAAGGAGCTAACCGCT
TTTTTGCACAACATGGGGGATCATGTAACTCGCCTTGATCGTTGGGAACCGGAGCTGAATGAAGCCATAC
CAAACGACGAGCGTGACACCACGATGCCTGTAGCAATGGCAACAACGTTGCGCAAACTATTAACTGGCGA
ACTACTTACTCTAGCTTCCCGGCAACAATTAATAGACTGGATGGAGGCGGATAAAGTTGCAGGACCACTT
CTGCGCTCGGCCCTTCCGGCTGGCTGGTTTATTGCTGATAAATCTGGAGCCGGTGAGCGTGGGTCTCGCG
GTATCATTGCAGCACTGGGGCCAGATGGTAAGCCCTCCCGTATCGTAGTTATCTACACGACGGGGAGTCA
GGCAACTATGGATGAACGAAATAGACAGATCGCTGAGATAGGTGCCTCACTGATTAAGCATTGGTAACTG
TCAGACCAAGTTTACTCATATATACTTTAGATTGATTTAAAACTTCATTTTTAATTTAAAAGGATCTAGG
TGAAGATCCTTTTTGATAATCTCATGACCAAAATCCCTTAACGTGAGTTTTCGTTCCACTGAGCGTCAGA
CCCCGTAGAAAAGATCAAAGGATCTTCTTGAGATCCTTTTTTTCTGCGCGTAATCTGCTGCTTGCAAACA
AAAAAACCACCGCTACCAGCGGTGGTTTGTTTGCCGGATCAAGAGCTACCAACTCTTTTTCCGAAGGTAA
CTGGCTTCAGCAGAGCGCAGATACCAAATACTGTTCTTCTAGTGTAGCCGTAGTTAGGCCACCACTTCAA
GAACTCTGTAGCACCGCCTACATACCTCGCTCTGCTAATCCTGTTACCAGTGGCTGCTGCCAGTGGCGAT
AAGTCGTGTCTTACCGGGTTGGACTCAAGACGATAGTTACCGGATAAGGCGCAGCGGTCGGGCTGAACGG
GGGGTTCGTGCACACAGCCCAGCTTGGAGCGAACGACCTACACCGAACTGAGATACCTACAGCGTGAGCT
ATGAGAAAGCGCCACGCTTCCCGAAGGGAGAAAGGCGGACAGGTATCCGGTAAGCGGCAGGGTCGGAACA
GGAGAGCGCACGAGGGAGCTTCCAGGGGGAAACGCCTGGTATCTTTATAGTCCTGTCGGGTTTCGCCACC
TCTGACTTGAGCGTCGATTTTTGTGATGCTCGTCAGGGGGGCGGAGCCTATGGAAAAACGCCAGCAACGC
GGCCTTTTTACGGTTCCTGGCCTTTTGCTGGCCTTTTGCTCACATGTTCTTTCCTGCGTTATCCCCTGAT
TCTGTGGATAACCGTATTACCGCCTTTGAGTGAGCTGATACCGCTCGCCGCAGCCGAACGACCGAGCGCA
GCGAGTCAGTGAGCGAGGAAGCGGAAGAGCGCCCAATACGCAAACCGCCTCTCCCCGCGCGTTGGCCGAT
TCATTAATGCAGCTGGCACGACAGGTTTCCCGACTGGAAAGCGGGCAGTGAGCGCAACGCAATTAATGTG
AGTTAGCTCACTCATTAGGCACCCCAGGCTTTACACTTTATGCTTCCGGCTCGTATGTTGTGTGGAATTG
TGAGCGGATAACAATTTCACACAGGAAACAGCTATGACCATGATTACGCCAAGCGCGCAATTAACCCTCA
CTAAAGGGAACAAAAGCTGGAGCTGCAAGCTTAATGTAGTCTTATGCAATACTCTTGTAGTCTTGCAACA
TGGTAACGATGAGTTAGCAACATGCCTTACAAGGAGAGAAAAAGCACCGTGCATGCCGATTGGTGGAAGT
AAGGTGGTACGATCGTGCCTTATTAGGAAGGCAACAGACGGGTCTGACATGGATTGGACGAACCACTGAA
TTGCCGCATTGCAGAGATATTGTATTTAAGTGCCTAGCTCGATACATAAACGGGTCTCTCTGGTTAGACC
AGATCTGAGCCTGGGAGCTCTCTGGCTAACTAGGGAACCCACTGCTTAAGCCTCAATAAAGCTTGCCTTG
AGTGCTTCAAGTAGTGTGTGCCCGTCTGTTGTGTGACTCTGGTAACTAGAGATCCCTCAGACCCTTTTAG
TCAGTGTGGAAAATCTCTAGCAGTGGCGCCCGAACAGGGACTTGAAAGCGAAAGGGAAACCAGAGGAGCT
CTCTCGACGCAGGACTCGGCTTGCTGAAGCGCGCACGGCAAGAGGCGAGGGGCGGCGACTGGTGAGTACG
CCAAAAATTTTGACTAGCGGAGGCTAGAAGGAGAGAGATGGGTGCGAGAGCGTCAGTATTAAGCGGGGGA
GAATTAGATCGCGATGGGAAAAAATTCGGTTAAGGCCAGGGGGAAAGAAAAAATATAAATTAAAACATAT
AGTATGGGCAAGCAGGGAGCTAGAACGATTCGCAGTTAATCCTGGCCTGTTAGAAACATCAGAAGGCTGT
AGACAAATACTGGGACAGCTACAACCATCCCTTCAGACAGGATCAGAAGAACTTAGATCATTATATAATA
CAGTAGCAACCCTCTATTGTGTGCATCAAAGGATAGAGATAAAAGACACCAAGGAAGCTTTAGACAAGAT
AGAGGAAGAGCAAAACAAAAGTAAGACCACCGCACAGCAAGCGGCCGCTGATCTTCAGACCTGGAGGAGG
AGATATGAGGGACAATTGGAGAAGTGAATTATATAAATATAAAGTAGTAAAAATTGAACCATTAGGAGTA
GCACCCACCAAGGCAAAGAGAAGAGTGGTGCAGAGAGAAAAAAGAGCAGTGGGAATAGGAGCTTTGTTCC
TTGGGTTCTTGGGAGCAGCAGGAAGCACTATGGGCGCAGCGTCAATGACGCTGACGGTACAGGCCAGACA
ATTATTGTCTGGTATAGTGCAGCAGCAGAACAATTTGCTGAGGGCTATTGAGGCGCAACAGCATCTGTTG
CAACTCACAGTCTGGGGCATCAAGCAGCTCCAGGCAAGAATCCTGGCTGTGGAAAGATACCTAAAGGATC
AACAGCTCCTGGGGATTTGGGGTTGCTCTGGAAAACTCATTTGCACCACTGCTGTGCCTTGGAATGCTAG
TTGGAGTAATAAATCTCTGGAACAGATTTGGAATCACACGACCTGGATGGAGTGGGACAGAGAAATTAAC
AATTACACAAGCTTAATACACTCCTTAATTGAAGAATCGCAAAACCAGCAAGAAAAGAATGAACAAGAAT
TATTGGAATTAGATAAATGGGCAAGTTTGTGGAATTGGTTTAACATAACAAATTGGCTGTGGTATATAAA
ATTATTCATAATGATAGTAGGAGGCTTGGTAGGTTTAAGAATAGTTTTTGCTGTACTTTCTATAGTGAAT
AGAGTTAGGCAGGGATATTCACCATTATCGTTTCAGACCCACCTCCCAACCCCGAGGGGACCCAGAGAGG
GCCTATTTCCCATGATTCCTTCATATTTGCATATACGATACAAGGCTGTTAGAGAGATAATTAGAATTAA
TTTGACTGTAAACACAAAGATATTAGTACAAAATACGTGACGTAGAAAGTAATAATTTCTTGGGTAGTTT
GCAGTTTTAAAATTATGTTTTAAAATGGACTATCATATGCTTACCGTAACTTGAAAGTATTTCGATTTCT
TGGCTTTATATATCTTGTGGAAAGGACGAAACACCGCAAGATGGATGATCGTCCAGGTTTTAGAGCTAGA
AATAGCAAGTTAAAATAAGGCTAGTCCGTTATCAACTTGAAAAAGTGGCACCGAGTCGGTGCTTTTTTAA
GCTTGGCGTAACTAGATCTTGAGACAAATGGCAGTATTCATCCACAATTTTAAAAGAAAAGGGGGGATTG
GGGGGTACAGTGCAGGGGAAAGAATAGTAGACATAATAGCAACAGACATACAAACTAAAGAATTACAAAA
ACAAATTACAAAAATTCAAAATTTTCGGGTTTATTACAGGGACAGCAGAGATCCACTTTGGCGCCGGCTC
GAGGGGG
Features (pLannotate 1.2.2; 29 found; start..end, strand, type, name):
     14..80      +  CDS            small t antigen (fragment): SV40 (simian virus 40) small t antigen
    106..317     +  promoter       EF-1α core promoter: core promoter for human elongation factor EF-1α
    318..1256    +  intron         EF-1α intron A: intron upstream of the start codon of human EF-1α
   1278..1877    +  CDS            PuroR (fragment): puromycin N-acetyltransferase; pac from Streptomyces; confers resistance to puromycin
   1893..2481    +  misc_feature   WPRE: woodchuck hepatitis virus posttranscriptional regulatory element
   2532..2551    +  misc_feature   cPPT/CTS (fragment): central polypurine tract and central termination sequence of HIV-1
   2553..2786    +  LTR            3' LTR (ΔU3): self-inactivating 3' long terminal repeat (LTR) from HIV-1
   2864..2985    +  polyA_signal   SV40 poly(A) signal: SV40 polyadenylation signal
   3025..3160    +  rep_origin     SV40 ori: SV40 origin of replication
   3181..3199    -  promoter       T7 promoter: promoter for bacteriophage T7 RNA polymerase
   3207..3362    +  CDS            lacZα (fragment): LacZα fragment of β-galactosidase; lacZ fragment
   3367..3795    +  rep_origin     f1 ori (sequence partly withheld): f1 bacteriophage origin of replication; arrow indicates direction of (+) strand synthesis
   3848..3952    +  promoter       AmpR promoter: bla
   3953..4813    +  CDS            AmpR: β-lactamase; bla; confers resistance to ampicillin, carbenicillin, and related antibiotics
   4984..5572    +  rep_origin     ori: high-copy-number ColE1/pMB1/pBR322/pUC origin of replication
   5755..5847    +  CDS            lacI (fragment): lac repressor; lacI; The lac repressor binds to the lac operator to inhibit transcription in E. coli. This inhibition can be relieved by adding lactose or isopropyl-β-D-thiogalactopyranoside (IPTG).
   5860..5881    +  protein_bind   CAP binding site: CAP binding activates transcription in the presence of cAMP. E. coli catabolite activator protein
   5896..5926    +  promoter       lac promoter: promoter for the E. coli lac operon
   5934..5950    +  protein_bind   lac operator: The lac repressor binds to the lac operator to inhibit transcription in E. coli. This inhibition can be relieved by adding lactose or isopropyl-β-D-thiogalactopyranoside (IPTG). lac repressor encoded by lacI
   5995..6013    +  promoter       T3 promoter: promoter for bacteriophage T3 RNA polymerase
   6041..6267    +  promoter       RSV promoter: Rous sarcoma virus enhancer/promoter
   6268..6448    +  LTR            5' LTR (truncated): truncated 5' long terminal repeat (LTR) from HIV-1
   6495..6620    +  misc_feature   HIV-1 Ψ: packaging signal of human immunodeficiency virus type 1
   6604..6967    +  CDS            HIV-1 gag (fragment): gag protein from human immunodeficiency virus 1; gag
   7113..7346    +  misc_feature   RRE: The Rev response element (RRE) of HIV-1 allows for Rev-dependent mRNA export from the nucleus to the cytoplasm.
   7723..7749    +  CDS            Rev (fragment): human immunodeficiency virus 1 (HIV-1) Rev protein; rev; enhances nuclear export of unspliced and incompletely spliced viral mRNAs
   7753..7993    +  promoter       U6 promoter: RNA polymerase III promoter for human U6 snRNA
   8023..8098    +  misc_RNA       gRNA scaffold: guide RNA scaffold for the Streptococcus pyogenes CRISPR/Cas9 system
   8154..8271    +  misc_feature   cPPT/CTS: central polypurine tract and central termination sequence of HIV-1
