[The description below was written by a language model from this plasmid's Addgene catalogue record and pLannotate feature annotations shown in this document.]
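Description:
MAP3K1 gRNA (BRDN0001147696) is a third-generation lentiviral CRISPR guide plasmid built on the lentiGuide-Puro backbone, designed to express a single guide RNA against human MAP3K1 (also known as MEKK1), with the guide designed against the NM_005921.1 reference transcript. In bacteria it is maintained at high copy through a ColE1/pUC-type origin and selected with ampicillin via the β-lactamase gene. The backbone also carries an f1 origin, an SV40 origin and poly(A) signal, and remnants of lac and T7/T3 promoter sequences from the parental cloning vector.

The lentiviral transfer cassette begins with an RSV promoter fused to a truncated HIV-1 5' LTR, which makes genomic RNA production Tat-independent. It continues through the Ψ packaging signal with a partial gag sequence and the Rev response element, and ends at a self-inactivating ΔU3 3' LTR. Within this cassette, a human U6 RNA polymerase III promoter drives the MAP3K1-targeting spacer joined to the Streptococcus pyogenes Cas9 guide scaffold. A cPPT/CTS element follows, which aids nuclear import of the viral genome. Downstream, the EF-1α core promoter with its intron A expresses puromycin N-acetyltransferase, allowing selection of transduced mammalian cells, and a WPRE enhances transcript expression.

The plasmid does not encode Cas9, so it must be paired with a separate Cas9 vector such as lentiCas9-Blast or used in cells already expressing Cas9. It belongs to a human kinome guide collection, associated with work on optimized sgRNA design to improve on-target activity and reduce off-target effects, and is suited to knockout of MAP3K1 in human cells.
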