Addgene plasmid #77825: MAP3K1 gRNA (BRDN0001147696)
Purpose: 3rd generation lentiviral gRNA plasmid targeting human MAP3K1
Depositing lab: John Doench & David Root. Depositing organization: Broad Institute. Publication: Optimized sgRNA design to maximize activity and minimize off-target effects of CRISPR-Cas9. Doench JG, Fusi N, Sullender M, Hegde M, Vaimberg EW, Donovan KF, Smith I, Tothova Z, Wilen C, Orchard R, Virgin HW, Listgarten J, Root DE. Nat Biotechnol. 2016 Jan 18. doi: 10.1038/nbt.3437. PubMed 26780180.
Backbone
  Vector backbone: lentiGuide-Puro
  Backbone manufacturer: Zhang Lab (Addgene plasmid # 52963)
  Vector type: Mammalian Expression, Lentiviral, CRISPR
  Selectable markers: Puromycin
Growth in bacteria
  Bacterial resistance: Ampicillin, 100 μg/mL
  Growth temperature: 37°C
  Growth strain: DH5alpha
  Copy number: High Copy
Gene/Insert
  Gene/Insert name: MAP3K1 (alt names: MAP3K1; NM_005921.1)
  gRNA/shRNA sequence: CAAGATGGATGATCGTCCAG
  Species: H. sapiens (human)
  Entrez Gene: MAP3K1 (a.k.a. MAPKKK1, MEKK, MEKK 1, MEKK1, SRXY6)
  Promoter: hU6
  Cloning method: Unknown
  Sequencing primers: 5′ U6-F; 3′ pS2-R
Terms and licenses: Academic/Nonprofit Terms; Industry Terms: Not Available to Industry
Depositor comments: The gRNA was designed to target the following Genbank reference sequence(s): NM_005921.1. Note that this plasmid does NOT contain Cas9. It should be used in conjunction with lentiCas9-Blast (Addgene #52962) or otherwise with cell lines already expressing Cas9. Browse the full kinome gRNA library at http://www.addgene.org/pooled-library/broadgpp-human-kinome/ or visit http://www.broadinstitute.org/rnai/public/ for detailed protocols and information.
How to cite: MAP3K1 gRNA (BRDN0001147696) was a gift from John Doench & David Root (Addgene plasmid # 77825 ; http://n2t.net/addgene:77825 ; RRID:Addgene_77825)
