>Addgene plasmid #77825 | MAP3K1 gRNA (BRDN0001147696) | depositor partial sequence | sequence record 145285 | Target Sequence
CAAGATGGATGATCGTCCAG
