>Addgene plasmid #77825 | MAP3K1 gRNA (BRDN0001147696) | addgene partial sequence | sequence record 188481 | hU6-F
CGTAGAAAGTAATAATTTCTTGGGTAGTTTGCAGTTTTAAAATTATGTTTTAAAATGGACTATCATATGC
TTACCGTAACTTGAAAGTATTTCGATTTCTTGGCTTTATATATCTTGTGGAAAGGACGAAACACCGCAAG
ATGGATGATCGTCCAGGTTTTAGAGCTAGAAATAGCAAGTTAAAATAAGGCTAGTCCGTTATCAACTTGA
AAAAGTGGCACCGAGTCGGTGCTTTTTTAAGCTTGGCGTAACTAGATCTTGAGACAAATGGCAGTATTCA
TCCACAATTTTAAAAGAAAAGGGGGGATTGGGGGGTACAGTGCAGGGGAAAGAATAGTAGACATAATAGC
AACAGACATACAAACTAAAGAATTACAAAAACAAATTACAAAAATTCAAAATTTTCGGGTTTATTACAGG
GACAGCAGAGATCCACTTTGGCGCCGGCTCGAGGGGGCCCGGGTGCAAAGATGGATAAAGTTTTAAACAG
AGAGGAATCTTTGCAGCTAATGGACCTTCTAGGTCTTGAAAGGAGTGGGAATTGGCTCCGGTGCCCGTCA
GTGGGCAGAG
